>Addgene plasmid #157193 | pD649-HAsp-JAM3-COMP5AP-AviTag-9xHis | depositor full sequence | sequence record 303495 | Full Sequence
TTTCAATATTATTGAAGCATTTATCAGGGTTATTGTCTCATGAGCGGATACATATTTGAATGTATTTAGA
AAAATAAACAAATAGGGGTCAGTGTTACAACCAATTAACCAATTCTGAACATTATCGCGAGCCCATTTAT
ACCTGAATATGGCTCATAACACCCCTTGCTCATGACCAAAATCCCTTAACGTGAGTTACGCGCGCGTCGT
TCCACTGAGCGTCAGACCCCGTAGAAAAGATCAAAGGATCTTCTTGAGATCCTTTTTTTCTGCGCGTAAT
CTGCTGCTTGCAAACAAAAAAACCACCGCTACCAGCGGTGGTTTGTTTGCCGGATCAAGAGCTACCAACT
CTTTTTCCGAAGGTAACTGGCTTCAGCAGAGCGCAGATACCAAATACTGTTCTTCTAGTGTAGCCGTAGT
TAGCCCACCACTTCAAGAACTCTGTAGCACCGCCTACATACCTCGCTCTGCTAATCCTGTTACCAGTGGC
TGCTGCCAGTGGCGATAAGTCGTGTCTTACCGGGTTGGACTCAAGACGATAGTTACCGGATAAGGCGCAG
CGGTCGGGCTGAACGGGGGGTTCGTGCACACAGCCCAGCTTGGAGCGAACGACCTACACCGAACTGAGAT
ACCTACAGCGTGAGCTATGAGAAAGCGCCACGCTTCCCGAAGGGAGAAAGGCGGACAGGTATCCGGTAAG
CGGCAGGGTCGGAACAGGAGAGCGCACGAGGGAGCTTCCAGGGGGAAACGCCTGGTATCTTTATAGTCCT
GTCGGGTTTCGCCACCTCTGACTTGAGCGTCGATTTTTGTGATGCTCGTCAGGGGGGCGGAGCCTATGGA
AAAACGCCAGCAACGCGGCCTTTTTACGGTTCCTGGCCTTTTGCTGGCCTTTTGCTCACATGTTCTTTCC
TGCGTTATCCCCTGATTCTGTGGATAACCGTATTACCGCCTTTGAGTGAGCTGATACCGCTCGCCGCAGC
CGAACGACCGAGCGCAGCGAGTCAGTGAGCGAGGAAGCGGAAGGCGAGAGTAGGGAACTGCCAGGCATCA
AACTAAGCAGAAGGCCCCTGACGGATGGCCTTTTTGCGTTTCTACAAACTCTTTCTGTGTTGTAAAACGA
CGGCCAGTCTTAAGCTCGGGCCCCCTGGGCGGTTCTGATAACGAGTAATCGTTAATCCGCAAATAACGTA
AAAACCCGCTTCGGCGGGTTTTTTTATGGGGGGAGTTTAGGGAAAGAGCATTTGTCAGAATATTTAAGGG
CGCCTGTCACTTTGCTTGATATATGAGAATTATTTAACCTTATAAATGAGAAAAAAGCAACGCACTTTAA
ATAAGATACGTTGCTTTTTCGATTGATGAACACCTATAATTAAACTATTCATCTATTATTTATGATTTTT
TGTATATACAATATTTCTAGTTTGTTAAAGAGAATTAAGAAAATAAATCTCGAAAATAATAAAGGGAAAA
TCAGTTTTTGATATCAAAATTATACATGTCAACGATAATACAAAATATAATACAAACTATAAGATGTTAT
CAGTATTTATTATCATTTAGAATAAATTTTGTGTCGCCCTTAATTGTGAGCGGATAACAATTACGAGCTT
CATGCACAGTGGCGTTGACTCAATATTGGCCATTAGCCATATTATTCATTGGTTATATAGCATAAATCAA
TATTGGCTATTGGCCATTGCATACGTTGTATCTATATCATAATATGTACATTTATATTGGCTCATGTCCA
ATATGACCGCCATGTTGGCATTGATTATTGACTAGTTATTAATAGTAATCAATTACGGGGTCATTAGTTC
ATAGCCCATATATGGAGTTCCGCGTTACATAACTTACGGTAAATGGCCCGCCTGGCTGACCGCCCAACGA
CCCCCGCCCATTGACGTCAATAATGACGTATGTTCCCATAGTAACGCCAATAGGGACTTTCCATTGACGT
CAATGGGTGGAGTATTTACGGTAAACTGCCCACTTGGCAGTACATCAAGTGTATCATATGCCAAGTACGC
CCCCTATTGACGTCAATGACGGTAAATGGCCCGCCTGGCATTATGCCCAGTACATGACCTTATGGGACTT
TCCTACTTGGCAGTACATCTACGTATTAGTCATCGCTATTACCATGGTGATGCGGTTTTGGCAGTACATC
AATGGGCGTGGATAGCGGTTTGACTCACGGGGATTTCCAAGTCTCCACCCCATTGACGTCAATGGGAGTT
TGTTTTGGCACCAAAATCAACGGGACTTTCCAAAATGTCGTAACAACTCCGCCCCATTGACGCAAATGGG
CGGTAGGCGTGTACGGTGGGAGGTCTATATAAGCAGAGCTCGTTTAGTGAACCGTCAGATCGCCTGGAGA
CGCCATCCACGCTGTTTTGACCTCCATAGAAGACACCGGGACCGATCCAGCCTCCGCGGCCGGGAACGGT
GCATTGGAACGCGGATTCCCCGTGCCAAGAGTGACGTAAGTACCGCCTATAGAGTCTATAGGCCCACCCC
CTTGGCTTCGTTAGAACGCGGCTACAATTAATACATAACCTTATGTATCATACACATACGATTTAGGTGA
CACTATAGAATAACATCCACTTTGCCTTTCTCTCCACAGGTGTCCACTCCCAGGTCCAACTGCACCTCGG
TTCTATCGAAAACGCGCCTGCTAGCGCCACCATGAAGACCATCATTGCCCTGAGCTACATCTTCTGCCTG
GTGTTCGCTGCGGCCGCCGTGAATCTGAAGTCCAGCAATAGAACCCCTGTGGTGCAAGAGTTCGAGAGCG
TGGAACTGAGCTGCATCATCACCGACAGCCAGACCAGCGATCCCCGGATCGAGTGGAAGAAGATCCAGGA
CGAGCAGACCACCTACGTGTTCTTCGACAACAAGATTCAGGGCGACCTGGCCGGCAGAGCCGAGATTCTG
GGAAAGACAAGCCTGAAGATCTGGAACGTGACCAGACGGGACAGCGCCCTGTACAGATGTGAAGTGGTGG
CCCGGAACGACCGGAAAGAAATCGACGAGATCGTGATCGAGCTGACCGTGCAAGTGAAGCCCGTGACACC
TGTGTGCAGAGTGCCTAAAGCCGTGCCAGTGGGAAAGATGGCCACACTGCACTGTCAAGAGAGCGAGGGA
CACCCCAGACCTCACTACAGCTGGTACAGAAACGATGTGCCCCTGCCTACCGACAGCAGAGCCAATCCTA
GATTCCGGAACAGCAGCTTCCACCTGAACAGCGAGACAGGCACCCTGGTGTTTACCGCCGTGCACAAGGA
TGACAGCGGCCAGTACTACTGTATCGCCAGCAATGATGCCGGCAGCGCCAGATGCGAGGAACAAGAGATG
GAAGTGTACGACCTGAATGGCGCGCCGGAAGATCAAGTTGATCCAAGATTGATTGATGGCAAGGGCGGAT
CTCTGGAGGTGCTGTTCCAGGGACCAGGCGGAAGCGGCAATCCCGGCGGCGATCTGGCCCCCCAGATGCT
GCGCGAGCTGCAGGAGACCAATGCCGCCCTGCAGGACGTGCGCGAGCTGCTGCGCCACCGCGTGAAGGAG
ATCACCTTCCTGAAGAACACCGTGATGGAGTGCGACGCCTGCGGTATGCAGCCCTCTAGAGGCTCCGGCT
CCATCATCCCAGTTGAGGAGGAGAACCCGGACTTCTGGAACCGCGAGGCAGCCGAGGCCCTGGGTGCCGC
CAAGAAGCTGCAGCCTGCACAGACAGCCGCCAAGAACCTCATCATCTTCCTGGGCGATGGGATGGGGGTG
TCTACGGTGACAGCTGCCAGGATCCTAAAAGGGCAGAAGAAGGACAAACTGGGGCCTGAGATACCCCTGG
CCATGGACCGCTTCCCATATGTGGCTCTGTCCAAGACATACAATGTAGACAAACATGTGCCAGACAGTGG
AGCCACAGCCACGGCCTACCTGTGCGGGGTCAAGGGCAACTTCCAGACCATTGGCTTGAGTGCAGCCGCC
CGCTTTAACCAGTGCAACACGACACGCGGCAACGAGGTCATCTCCGTGATGAATCGGGCCAAGAAAGCAG
GGAAGTCAGTGGGAGTGGTAACCACCACACGAGTGCAGCACGCCTCGCCAGCCGGCACCTACGCCCACAC
GGTGAACCGCAACTGGTACTCGGACGCCGACGTGCCTGCCTCGGCCCGCCAGGAGGGGTGCCAGGACATC
GCTACGCAGCTCATCTCCAACATGGACATTGACGTGATCCTAGGTGGAGGCCGAAAGTACATGTTTCGCA
TGGGAACCCCAGACCCTGAGTACCCAGATGACTACAGCCAAGGTGGGACCAGGCTGGACGGGAAGAATCT
GGTGCAGGAATGGCTGGCGAAGCGCCAGGGTGCCCGGTATGTGTGGAACCGCACTGAGCTCATGCAGGCT
TCCCTGGACCCGTCTGTGACCCATCTCATGGGTCTCTTTGAGCCTGGAGACATGAAATACGAGATCCACC
GAGACTCCACACTGGACCCCTCCCTGATGGAGATGACAGAGGCTGCCCTGCGCCTGCTGAGCAGGAACCC
CCGCGGCTTCTTCCTCTTCGTGGAGGGTGGTCGCATCGACCATGGTCATCATGAAAGCAGGGCTTACCGG
GCACTGACTGAGACGATCATGTTCGACGACGCCATTGAGAGGGCGGGCCAGCTCACCAGCGAGGAGGACA
CGCTGAGCCTCGTCACTGCCGACCACTCCCACGTCTTCTCCTTCGGAGGCTACCCCCTGCGAGGGAGCTC
CATCTTCGGGCTGGCCCCTGGCAAGGCCCGGGACAGGAAGGCCTACACGGTCCTCCTATACGGAAACGGT
CCAGGCTATGTGCTCAAGGACGGCGCCCGGCCGGATGTTACCGAGAGCGAGAGCGGGAGCCCCGAGTATC
GGCAGCAGTCAGCAGTGCCCCTGGACGAAGAGACCCACGCAGGCGAGGACGTGGCGGTGTTCGCGCGCGG
CCCGCAGGCGCACCTGGTTCACGGCGTGCAGGAGCAGACCTTCATAGCGCACGTCATGGCCTTCGCCGCC
TGCCTGGAGCCCTACACCGCCTGCGACCTGGCGCCCCCCGCCGGCACCACCGACGCCGCGCACCCGGGTG
GCGGAGGACTGAACGACATCTTCGAGGCTCAGAAAATCGAATGGCACGAACATCACCATCACCATCACCA
TCACCATTAAGGCCGGCCTGTAGTCACTGGCACAACGCGTTACCCGGTAAGCCAATCGGGTATACACGGT
CGTCATACTGCAGACAGGGTTCTTCTACTTTGCAAGATAGTCTTGAGTAGTAAAATAAATAGATAGAGAA
AATCAGCCTCGACTGTGCCTTCTAGTTGCCAGCCATCTGTTGTTTGCCCCTCCCCCGTGCCTTCCTTGAC
CCTGGAAGGTGCCACTCCCACTGTCCTTTCCTAATAAAATGAGGAAATTGCATCACAACACTCAACCCTA
TCTCGGTCTATTCTTTTGATTTATAAGGGATTTTGCCGATTTCGGCCTATTGGTTAAAAAATGAGCTGAT
TTAACAAAAATTTAACGCGAATTAATTCTGTGGAATGTGTGTCAGTTAGGGTGTGGAAAGTCCCCAGGCT
CCCCAGCAGGCAGAAGTATGCAAAGCATGCATCTCAATTAGTCAGCAACCAGGTGTGGAAAGTCCCCAGG
CTCCCCAGCAGGCAGAAGTATGCAAAGCATGCATCTCAATTAGTCAGCAACCATAGTCCCGCCCCTAACT
CCGCCCATCCCGCCCCTAACTCCGCCCAGTTCCGCCCATTCTCCGCCCCATGGCTGACTAATTTTTTTTA
TTTATGCAGAGGCCGAGGCCGCCTCTGCCTCTGAGCTATTCCAGAAGTAGTGAGGAGGCTTTTTTGGAGG
CCTAGGCTTTTGCAAAAAGCTCCCGGGAGCTTGTATATCCATTTTCGGATCTGATCAGCACGTGTTGACA
ATTAATCATCGGCATAGTATATCGGCATAGTATAATACGACAAGGTGAGGAACTAAACCATGACCGAGTA
CAAGCCCACGGTGCGCCTCGCCACCCGCGACGACGTCCCCAGGGCCGTACGCACCCTCGCCGCCGCGTTC
GCCGACTACCCCGCCACGCGCCACACCGTCGATCCGGACCGCCACATCGAGCGGGTCACCGAGCTGCAAG
AACTCTTCCTCACGCGCGTCGGGCTCGACATCGGCAAGGTGTGGGTCGCGGACGACGGCGCCGCGGTGGC
GGTCTGGACCACGCCGGAGAGCGTCGAAGCGGGGGCGGTGTTCGCCGAGATCGGCCCGCGCATGGCCGAG
TTGAGCGGTTCCCGGCTGGCCGCGCAGCAACAGATGGAAGGCCTCCTGGCGCCGCACCGGCCCAAGGAGC
CCGCGTGGTTCCTGGCCACCGTCGGCGTCTCGCCCGACCACCAGGGCAAGGGTCTGGGCAGCGCCGTCGT
GCTCCCCGGAGTGGAGGCGGCCGAGCGCGCCGGGGTGCCCGCCTTCCTGGAGACATCCGCGCCCCGCAAC
CTCCCCTTCTACGAGCGGCTCGGCTTCACCGTCACCGCCGACGTCGAGGTGCCCGAAGGACCGCGCACCT
GGTGCATGACCCGCAAGCCCGGTGCCTGACACGTGCTACGAGATTTCGATTCCACCGCCGCCTTCTATGA
AAGGTTGGGCTTCGGAATCGTTTTCCGGGACGCCGGCTGGATGATCCTCCAGCGCGGGGATCTCATGCTG
GAGTTCTTCGCCCACCCCAACTTGTTTATTGCAGCTTATAATGGTTACAAATAAAGCAATAGCATCACAA
ATTTCACAAATAAAGCATTTTTTTCACTGCATTCTAGTTGTGGTTTGTCCAAACTCATCAATGTATCTTA
TCATGTCTGTATACCGTCGACCTCTAGCTAGAGCTTGGCGTAATCATGGTCATTACCAATGCTTAATCAG
TGAGGCACCTATCTCAGCGATCTGTCTATTTCGTTCATCCATAGTTGCCTGACTCCCCGTCGTGTAGATA
ACTACGATACGGGAGGGCTTACCATCTGGCCCCAGCGCTGCGATGATACCGCGAGAACCACGCTCACCGG
CTCCGGATTTATCAGCAATAAACCAGCCAGCCGGAAGGGCCGAGCGCAGAAGTGGTCCTGCAACTTTATC
CGCCTCCATCCAGTCTATTAATTGTTGCCGGGAAGCTAGAGTAAGTAGTTCGCCAGTTAATAGTTTGCGC
AACGTTGTTGCCATCGCTACAGGCATCGTGGTGTCACGCTCGTCGTTTGGTATGGCTTCATTCAGCTCCG
GTTCCCAACGATCAAGGCGAGTTACATGATCCCCCATGTTGTGCAAAAAAGCGGTTAGCTCCTTCGGTCC
TCCGATCGTTGTCAGAAGTAAGTTGGCCGCAGTGTTATCACTCATGGTTATGGCAGCACTGCATAATTCT
CTTACTGTCATGCCATCCGTAAGATGCTTTTCTGTGACTGGTGAGTACTCAACCAAGTCATTCTGAGAAT
AGTGTATGCGGCGACCGAGTTGCTCTTGCCCGGCGTCAATACGGGATAATACCGCGCCACATAGCAGAAC
TTTAAAAGTGCTCATCATTGGAAAACGTTCTTCGGGGCGAAAACTCTCAAGGATCTTACCGCTGTTGAGA
TCCAGTTCGATGTAACCCACTCGTGCACCCAACTGATCTTCAGCATCTTTTACTTTCACCAGCGTTTCTG
GGTGAGCAAAAACAGGAAGGCAAAATGCCGCAAAAAAGGGAATAAGGGCGACACGGAAATGTTGAATACT
CATATTCTTCCTT
Features (pLannotate 1.2.2; 24 found; start..end, strand, type, name):
    119..143     -  CDS            KanR (fragment): aminoglycoside phosphotransferase; aph(3')-Ia; confers resistance to kanamycin
    254..842     +  rep_origin     ori: high-copy-number ColE1/pMB1/pBR322/pUC origin of replication
   1067..1084    +  terminator     rrnB T2 terminator (fragment): transcription terminator T2 from the E. coli rrnB gene
   1109..1128    -  CDS            lacZα (fragment): LacZα fragment of β-galactosidase; lacZ fragment
   1584..1600    +  protein_bind   lac operator: The lac repressor binds to the lac operator to inhibit transcription in E. coli. This inhibition can be relieved by adding lactose or isopropyl-β-D-thiogalactopyranoside (IPTG). lac repressor encoded by lacI
   1843..2146    +  enhancer       CMV enhancer: human cytomegalovirus immediate early enhancer
   2147..2350    +  promoter       CMV promoter: human cytomegalovirus (CMV) immediate early promoter
   2486..2529    +  intron         CMV intron (fragment): modified intron A from human cytomegalovirus
   2581..2599    +  promoter       SP6 promoter: promoter for bacteriophage SP6 RNA polymerase
   2603..2640    +  CDS            IgH signal sequence (fragment): signal sequence from the mouse immunoglobulin heavy chain variable region
   2725..3378    +  CDS            JAM3 (fragment): JAM3_HUMAN - Experimental evidence at protein level: Swiss-Prot protein existence level 1. [Soluble form of JAM-C]: Promotes chemotaxis of vascular endothelial cells and stimulates angiogenesis. From Homo sapiens (Human).
   3475..3654    +  CDS            Comp (fragment): COMP_RAT - Experimental evidence at protein level: Swiss-Prot protein existence level 1. May play a role in the structural integrity of cartilage via its interaction with other extracellular matrix proteins such as the collagens and fibronectin. Can mediate the interaction of chondrocytes with the cartilage extracellular matrix through interaction with cell surface integrin receptors. Could play a role in the pathogenesis of osteoarthritis. Potent suppressor of apoptosis in both primary chondrocytes and transformed cells. Suppresses apoptosis by blocking the activation of caspase-3 and by indu
   3642..5094    +  CDS            SEAP (fragment): secreted alkaline phosphatase from human placenta The natural enzyme has a C-terminal transmembrane sequence that is replaced by a GPI anchor.
   5119..5160    +  CDS            AviTag™ (fragment): peptide tag that allows for enzymatic biotinylation
   5164..5187    +  CDS            8xHis: 8xHis affinity tag
   5333..5444    +  polyA_signal   bGH poly(A) signal: bovine growth hormone polyadenylation signal
   5445..5553    +  rep_origin     f1 ori (fragment): f1 bacteriophage origin of replication; arrow indicates direction of (+) strand synthesis
   5567..5896    +  promoter       SV40 promoter: SV40 enhancer and early promoter
   5944..5991    +  promoter       EM7 promoter: synthetic bacterial promoter&nbsp
   6010..6609    +  CDS            PuroR (fragment): puromycin N-acetyltransferase; pac from Streptomyces; confers resistance to puromycin
   6619..6744    +  CDS            ble (fragment): BLE_KLEPN - Experimental evidence at protein level: Swiss-Prot protein existence level 1. Binding protein with a strong affinity to the bleomycin family of antibiotics. Binds to CL990; an antimitotic-antibiotic compound. From Klebsiella pneumoniae.
   6739..6860    +  polyA_signal   SV40 poly(A) signal: SV40 polyadenylation signal
   6913..7773    -  CDS            AmpR: β-lactamase; bla; confers resistance to ampicillin, carbenicillin, and related antibiotics
   7776..89      -  promoter       AmpR promoter (fragment) (across the origin): bla
