[The description below was written by a language model from this plasmid's Addgene catalogue record and pLannotate feature annotations shown in this document.]
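Description:
pD649-HAsp-JAM3-COMP5AP-AviTag-9xHis is a mammalian expression plasmid built on the pD649 backbone for producing a secreted, multimerised form of the extracellular domain of human JAM3 (JAM-C), an immunoglobulin-superfamily cell-surface protein. It is propagated in E. coli as a high-copy plasmid through a ColE1/pUC-type origin and selected with ampicillin via a complete β-lactamase gene. The annotation also finds short kanamycin-resistance, lacZα, rrnB terminator and f1 ori fragments that appear to be backbone remnants. The depositor notes that some plasmids in this collection may carry an IS4-like transposase element upstream of the CMV promoter, although no such feature is annotated in this sequence.

Expression is driven by the CMV enhancer and immediate-early promoter, followed by a CMV intron A fragment. An SP6 promoter sits just upstream of the coding region. The open reading frame begins with a signal peptide: the construct name indicates an "HAsp" leader, while the annotation software matches this region to an IgH signal sequence fragment. The JAM3 ectodomain, about 630 bp, follows between retained NotI and AscI sites. It is fused at its C terminus to a coiled-coil segment of rat cartilage oligomeric matrix protein, which drives pentamerisation, and to human placental alkaline phosphatase as an enzymatic reporter. An AviTag for site-specific biotinylation and a polyhistidine tag for affinity purification come next, and a bGH polyadenylation signal ends the unit. The histidine tag is named as 9xHis but annotated as 8xHis. A separate SV40/EM7-promoted cassette with a puromycin-resistance fragment and an SV40 poly(A) signal could allow selection in mammalian cells.

The high-avidity pentameric, phosphatase-tagged protein is suited to use as a soluble probe in binding assays. The associated publication used this collection to map extracellular protein–protein interactions among human IgSF receptors.
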