Addgene plasmid #157193: pD649-HAsp-JAM3-COMP5AP-AviTag-9xHis
Purpose: Mammalian expression of cell-surface protein extracellular domain fused to COMP5AP-AviTag-9xHis. Protein is secreted from cells.
Depositing lab: Chris Garcia. Depositing organization: Stanford University. Publication: A Human IgSF Cell-Surface Interactome Reveals a Complex Network of Protein-Protein Interactions. Wojtowicz WM, Vielmetter J, Fernandes RA, Siepe DH, Eastman CL, Chisholm GB, Cox S, Klock H, Anderson PW, Rue SM, Miller JJ, Glaser SM, Bragstad ML, Vance J, Lam AW, Lesley SA, Zinn K, Garcia KC. Cell. 2020 Aug 20;182(4):1027-1043.e17. doi: 10.1016/j.cell.2020.07.025. PubMed 32822567.
Backbone
  Vector backbone: pD649
  Backbone size w/o insert (bp): 7153
  Vector type: Mammalian Expression
Growth in bacteria
  Bacterial resistance: Ampicillin, 100 μg/mL
  Growth temperature: 37°C
  Growth strain: DH5alpha
  Copy number: High Copy
Gene/Insert
  Gene/Insert name: JAM3
  Species: H. sapiens (human)
  Insert size (bp): 630
  Entrez Gene: JAM3 (a.k.a. JAM-2, JAM-3, JAM-C, JAMC)
  Promoter: CMV/SP6
  Tag / fusion protein: COMP5AP-AviTag-9xHis (C terminal on backbone)
  Cloning method: Restriction Enzyme; 5′ cloning site GCGGCCGC (not destroyed); 3′ cloning site GGCGCGCC (not destroyed)
  Sequencing primers: 5′ ATTTAGGTGACACTATAG; 3′ CGTCGCACTCCATCACGGTG
Resource information
  A portion of this plasmid was derived from a plasmid made by: synthesis by ThermoFisher
Terms and licenses: Academic/Nonprofit Terms; Industry Terms: Not Available to Industry
Depositor comments: Some plasmids in this collection may have an IS4-like element ISVsa5 family transposase upstream of the CMV promoter.
How to cite: pD649-HAsp-JAM3-COMP5AP-AviTag-9xHis was a gift from Chris Garcia (Addgene plasmid # 157193 ; http://n2t.net/addgene:157193 ; RRID:Addgene_157193)
