>Addgene plasmid #157193 | pD649-HAsp-JAM3-COMP5AP-AviTag-9xHis | depositor partial sequence | sequence record 303496 | insert (extracellular domain)
GTGAATCTGAAGTCCAGCAATAGAACCCCTGTGGTGCAAGAGTTCGAGAGCGTGGAACTGAGCTGCATCA
TCACCGACAGCCAGACCAGCGATCCCCGGATCGAGTGGAAGAAGATCCAGGACGAGCAGACCACCTACGT
GTTCTTCGACAACAAGATTCAGGGCGACCTGGCCGGCAGAGCCGAGATTCTGGGAAAGACAAGCCTGAAG
ATCTGGAACGTGACCAGACGGGACAGCGCCCTGTACAGATGTGAAGTGGTGGCCCGGAACGACCGGAAAG
AAATCGACGAGATCGTGATCGAGCTGACCGTGCAAGTGAAGCCCGTGACACCTGTGTGCAGAGTGCCTAA
AGCCGTGCCAGTGGGAAAGATGGCCACACTGCACTGTCAAGAGAGCGAGGGACACCCCAGACCTCACTAC
AGCTGGTACAGAAACGATGTGCCCCTGCCTACCGACAGCAGAGCCAATCCTAGATTCCGGAACAGCAGCT
TCCACCTGAACAGCGAGACAGGCACCCTGGTGTTTACCGCCGTGCACAAGGATGACAGCGGCCAGTACTA
CTGTATCGCCAGCAATGATGCCGGCAGCGCCAGATGCGAGGAACAAGAGATGGAAGTGTACGACCTGAAT
